Addgene plasmid #22933: pLenti6/V5-p53_R280K
Depositing lab: Bernard Futscher. Depositing organization: University of Arizona. Publication: Different mutant/wild-type p53 combinations cause a spectrum of increased invasive potential in nonmalignant immortalized human mammary epithelial cells. Junk DJ, Vrba L, Watts GS, Oshiro MM, Martinez JD, Futscher BW. Neoplasia. 2008 May . 10(5):450-61. PubMed 18472962.
Backbone
  Vector backbone: pLenti6/V5-D-Topo
  Backbone size w/o insert (bp): 6963
  Vector type: Mammalian Expression, Lentiviral
  Selectable markers: Blasticidin
Growth in bacteria
  Bacterial resistance: Ampicillin, 100 μg/mL
  Growth temperature: 37°C
  Growth strain: Stbl3
  Growth instructions: Stbl3 (Invitrogen)
  Copy number: Unknown
Gene/Insert
  Gene/Insert name: tumor protein 53 (alt name: TP53)
  Species: H. sapiens (human)
  Insert size (bp): 1179
  Mutation: R280K mutant
  Entrez Gene: TP53 (a.k.a. BCC7, BMFS5, LFS1, P53, TRP53)
  Tag / fusion protein: v5 (C terminal on backbone)
  Cloning method: TOPO Cloning
  Sequencing primers: 5′ CMV
Terms and licenses: Academic/Nonprofit Terms; Industry Terms: Not Available to Industry
How to cite: pLenti6/V5-p53_R280K was a gift from Bernard Futscher (Addgene plasmid # 22933 ; http://n2t.net/addgene:22933 ; RRID:Addgene_22933)
