[The description below was written by a language model from this plasmid's Addgene catalogue record and the feature table of its GenBank file.]
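Description:
pLenti6/V5-p53_R280K is a lentiviral mammalian expression plasmid built on the pLenti6/V5-D-TOPO backbone (about 7 kb without insert), into which a 1,179 bp human TP53 coding sequence carrying the R280K substitution was introduced by TOPO cloning. The insert is positioned so that the p53 mutant is fused at its C terminus to the V5 epitope tag supplied by the backbone, allowing the exogenous protein to be detected or distinguished from endogenous p53 with anti-V5 antibodies. The record does not explicitly name the promoter, although the listed 5′ sequencing primer is a CMV primer, which suggests that the insert lies downstream of a CMV promoter. The plasmid is maintained in bacteria under ampicillin selection, using a recombination-deficient strain suited to repeat-containing lentiviral vectors. Transduced or transfected mammalian cells can be selected with blasticidin.

As a lentiviral transfer vector, it is meant to be packaged into viral particles for stable integration and expression of the mutant p53 in target cells. The associated publication concerns how different combinations of mutant and wild-type p53 affect the invasive potential of nonmalignant immortalized human mammary epithelial cells, so this construct serves to express the R280K mutant stably in such models. The sequence record held for the plasmid is only a 688 bp partial read. Its sole annotated feature is the V5 tag, on the complementary strand, so the LTRs, packaging signal, replication origin and resistance cassettes are not documented there.
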