LOCUS       Exported 688 bp ds-DNA linear SYN 12-JUN-2021
DEFINITION  synthetic linear DNA
ACCESSION   .
VERSION     .
KEYWORDS    pLenti6/V5-p53_R280K
SOURCE      synthetic DNA construct
  ORGANISM  synthetic DNA construct
REFERENCE   1 (bases 1 to 688)
  AUTHORS   Junk DJ, Vrba L, Watts GS, Oshiro MM, Martinez JD, Futscher BW
  TITLE     Different mutant/wild-type p53 combinations cause a spectrum of
            increased invasive potential in nonmalignant immortalized human
            mammary epithelial cells.
  JOURNAL   Neoplasia. 2008 May . 10(5):450-61.
  PUBMED    18472962
REFERENCE   2 (bases 1 to 688)
  AUTHORS   .
  TITLE     Direct Submission
  JOURNAL   Exported Jun 12, 2021 from SnapGene Server 1.1.58
            http://www.snapgene.com
FEATURES             Location/Qualifiers
     source          1..688
                     /organism="synthetic DNA construct"
                     /mol_type="other DNA"
     CDS             complement(16..57)
                     /codon_start=1
                     /product="epitope tag from simian virus 5"
                     /label=V5 tag
                     /translation="GKPIPNPLLGLDST"
ORIGIN
        1 atactaaccg gtacgcgtag aatcgagacc gaggagaggg ttagggatag gcttaccttc
       61 gaaccgcggg ccctctagac tcgagccctt gtctgagtca ggcccttctg tcttgaacat
      121 gagtttttta tggcgggagg tagactgacc ctttttggac ttcaggtggc tggagtgagc
      181 cctgctcccc cctggctcct tcccagcctg ggcatccttg agttccaagg cctcattcag
      241 ctctcggaac atctcgaagc gctcacgccc acggatctga agggtgaaat attctccatc
      301 cagtggtttc ttctttggct ggggagagga gctggtgttg ttgggcagtg ctcgcttagt
      361 gctccctggg ggcagctcgt ggtgaggctc ccctttcttg cggagattct cttcctctgt
      421 gcgccggtct ttcccaggac aggcacaaac acgcacctca aagctgttcc gtcccagtag
      481 attaccactg gagtcttcca gtgtgatgat ggtgaggatg ggcctccggt tcatgccgcc
      541 catgcaggaa ctgttacaca tgtagttgta gtggatggtg gtacagtcag agccaacctc
      601 aggcggctca tagggcacca ccacactatg tcgaaaagtg tttctgtcat ccaaatactc
      661 cacacgcaaa ttccttccac tcggataa
//
