>Addgene plasmid #22933 | pLenti6/V5-p53_R280K | depositor partial sequence | sequence record 10514 | Author sequence
TGGGAGACGCCATTCCACGCCTGTTTTGACCTCCATAGAAGACACCGACTCTAGAGGATCCACTAGNTCC
AGTGTGGTGGAATTGATCCCTTCACCATGGAGGAGCCGCAGTCAGATCCTAGCGTCGAGCCCCCTCTGAG
TCAGGAAACATTTTCAGACCTATGGAAACTACTTCCTGAAAACAACGTTCTGTCCCCCTTGCCGTCCCAA
GCAATGGATGATTTGATGCTGTCCCCGGACGATATTGAACAATGGTTCACTGAAGACCCAGGTCCAGATG
AAGCTCCCAGAATGCCAGAGGCTGCTCCCCGCGTGGCCCCTGCACCAGCAGCTCCTACACCGGCGGCCCC
TGCACCAGCCCCCTCCTGGCCCCTGTCATCTTCTGTCCCTTCCCAGAAAACCTACCAGGGCAGCTACGGT
TTCCGTCTGGGCTTCTTGCATTCTGGGACAGCCAAGTCTGTGACTTGCACGTACTCCCCTGCCCTCAACA
AGATGTTTTGCCAACTGGCCAAGACCTGCCCTGTGCAGCTGTGGGTTGATTCCACACCCCCGCCCGGCAC
CCGCGTCCGCGCCATGGCCATCTACAAGCAGTCACAGCACATGACGGAGGTTGTGAGGCGCTGCCCCCAC
CATGAGCGCTGCTCAGATAGCGATGGTCTGGCCCCTCCTCAGCATCTTATCCGAGTGGAAGGAAATTTGC
GTGTGGAGTATTTGGATGACAGAAACACTTTTCGACATAGTGTGGTGGTGCCCTATGAGCCGCCTGAGGT
TGGCTCTGACTGTACCACCATCCACTACAACTACATGTGTAACAGTTCCTGCATGGGCGGCATGAACCGG
AGGCCCATCCTCACCATCATCACACTGGAAGACTCCAGTGGTAATCTACTGGGACGGAACAGCTTTGAGG
TGCGTGTTTGTGCCTGTCCTGGGAAAGACCGGCGCACAGAGGAAGAGAATCTCCGCAAGAAAGGGGAGCC
TCACCACGAGCTGCCCCCAGGGAGCACTAAGCGAGCACTGCCCAACAACACCAGCTCCTCTCCCCAGCCA
AAGAAGAAACCACTGGATGGAGAATATTTCACCCTTCAGATCCGTGGGCGTGAGCGCTTCGAGATGTTCC
GAGAGCTGAATGAGGCCTTGGAACTCAAGGATGCCCAGGCTGGGAAGGAGCCAGGGGGGAGCAGGGCTCA
CTCCAGCCACCTGAAGTCCAAAAAGGGTCAGTCTACCTCCCGCCATAAAAAACTCATGTTCAAGACAGAA
GGGCCTGACTCAGACAAGGGCTCGAGTCTAGAGGGCNCGC
